Addgene plasmid #126997: pJUMP19-J23102_P
Purpose: Basic Part P- Promoter (constitutive); J23102.
Depositing lab: Chris French. Depositing organization: University of Edinburgh. Publication: Joint universal modular plasmids (JUMP): a flexible vector platform for synthetic biology. Valenzuela-Ortega M, French C. Synth Biol (Oxf). 2021 Feb 2;6(1):ysab003. doi: 10.1093/synbio/ysab003. eCollection 2021. PubMed 33623824.
Backbone
  Vector backbone: pJUMP19-Pac
  Backbone manufacturer: Backbone derived from SEVA.
  Vector type: Bacterial Expression, Synthetic Biology
Growth in bacteria
  Bacterial resistance: Ampicillin, 100 μg/mL
  Growth temperature: 37°C
  Growth strain: JM109
  Copy number: Low Copy
Gene/Insert
  Gene/Insert name: Part J23102_P
  Species: Synthetic
  Mutation: None
  Cloning method: Restriction Enzyme; 5′ cloning site Unknown (unknown if destroyed)
Terms and licenses: Academic/Nonprofit Terms; Industry Terms: Not Available to Industry
Depositor comments: Part sub-domesticated from CIDAR MoClo toolkit (PMID: 26479688) Please visit https://www.biorxiv.org/content/10.1101/799585v1 for bioRxiv preprint.
How to cite: pJUMP19-J23102_P was a gift from Chris French (Addgene plasmid # 126997 ; http://n2t.net/addgene:126997 ; RRID:Addgene_126997)
