[The description below was written by a language model from this plasmid's Addgene catalogue record and pLannotate feature annotations shown in this document.]
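Description:
pJUMP19-J23102_P is a level 0 "basic part" plasmid from the Joint Universal Modular Plasmids (JUMP) platform, a SEVA-derived vector family for modular bacterial synthetic biology. It is built on the pJUMP19-Pac backbone and stores a single synthetic part, the constitutive bacterial promoter J23102, in the P (promoter) position. According to the depositor, the part was sub-domesticated from the CIDAR MoClo toolkit. The cloning sites used are not recorded.

The annotated 3.9 kb sequence shows the promoter region sitting between a BioBrick prefix and suffix. The annotation software labels it as a fragment of the related J23119 promoter, which is consistent with J23102 belonging to the same family of closely similar constitutive promoters. Downstream of the suffix lie a phage T7 gene 10 ribosome binding site, a GFP coding sequence (annotated as yEGFP) and the lambda t0 terminator. This layout suggests that a promoter placed in the cloning site could drive fluorescence, although the record does not state that purpose.

Selection is by ampicillin through the TEM beta-lactamase gene (bla) with its own promoter, followed by the fd terminator. Replication relies on a ColE1/pMB1-type origin accompanied by rop and the bom region, in line with the catalogue's low-copy designation. An incP oriT is also present, which would allow conjugative mobilisation when transfer functions are supplied in trans, and an rrnB T1 terminator insulates the cassette. The plasmid serves mainly as a source of a standardised constitutive promoter for assembling bacterial transcription units.
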