Features (pLannotate 1.2.2; 15 found; start..end, strand, type, name):
     39..60      +  misc_feature   BioBrick prefix: BioBrick prefix for parts that do not start with "ATG"
     86..110     +  promoter       J23119(SpeI) promoter (fragment): bacterial promoter (Registry of Standard Biological Parts BBa J23119) modified to end with an SpeI site
    145..165     +  misc_feature   BioBrick suffix: universal suffix for all parts
    193..213     +  RBS            RBS: efficient ribosome binding site from bacteriophage T7 gene 10 (Olins and Rangwala, 1989)
    221..940     +  CDS            yEGFP: yEGFP is a fluorescent protein published in 1997.
    980..1074    +  terminator     lambda t0 terminator: transcription terminator from phage lambda
   1147..1238    +  promoter       AmpR promoter: bla
   1239..2096    +  CDS            bla: BLAT_ECOLX - Experimental evidence at protein level: Swiss-Prot protein existence level 1. TEM-type are the most prevalent beta-lactamases in enterobacteria; they hydrolyze the beta-lactam bond in susceptible beta-lactam antibiotics, thus conferring resistance to penicillins and cephalosporins. TEM-3 and TEM-4 are capable of hydrolyzing cefotaxime and ceftazidime. TEM-5 is capable of hydrolyzing ceftazidime. TEM-6 is capable of hydrolyzing ceftazidime and aztreonam. TEM-8/CAZ-2, TEM- 16/CAZ-7 and TEM-24/CAZ-6 are markedly active against ceftazidime. IRT- 4 shows resistance to beta-lactamase in
   2103..2142    +  terminator     fd terminator: central terminator from bacteriophage fd (Otsuka and Kunisawa, 1982)
   2289..2397    +  oriT           oriT: incP origin of transfer
   2433..3021    +  rep_origin     ori: high-copy-number ColE1/pMB1/pBR322/pUC origin of replication
   3207..3347    -  misc_feature   bom: basis of mobility region from pBR322
   3449..3640    -  CDS            rop: Rop protein, which maintains plasmids at low copy number; rop
   3681..3791    +  CDS            mbeC (fragment): MBEC_ECOLX - Experimental evidence at protein level: Swiss-Prot protein existence level 1. Required for efficient mobilization of ColE1 plasmid and is thus essential to promote the specific transfer of the plasmid during conjugation. Probably functions by inducing DNA bending, helping the MbeA relaxase to melt the DNA around the nic site and cleave the phosphodiester bond. Binds specifically double-stranded DNA (dsDNA) containing the ColE1 oriT but does not recognize the inverted repeat (IR). From Escherichia coli.
   3820..3906    -  terminator     rrnB T1 terminator: Escherichia coli rrnB; transcription terminator T1 from the E. coli rrnB gene
>Addgene plasmid #126997 | pJUMP19-J23102_P | addgene full sequence | sequence record 252075 | Addgene NGS Result
TTAATTAAGGAGTTTTGCAGGTGCACCTGCTTTTCGCTGAATTCGCGGCCGCTTCTAGAGGGTCTGCGAT
GTTTGGTCTCTGGAGTTGACAGCTAGCTCAGTCCTAGGTACTGTGCTAGCTACTTGAGACCTTTCATCGC
GACCTACTAGTAGCGGCCGCTGCAGGGAGTAACTTCTGACTGAGTTGCATACTTGTTTAACTTTAAGAAG
GAGATATACAATGGTAGCCCGTAAAGGAGAAGAACTTTTCACTGGAGTTGTCCCAATTCTTGTTGAATTA
GATGGTGATGTTAATGGGCACAAATTTTCTGTCAGTGGAGAGGGTGAAGGTGATGCAACATACGGAAAAC
TTACCCTTAAATTTATTTGCACTACTGGAAAACTACCTGTTCCATGGCCAACACTTGTCACTACTTTCGG
TTATGGTGTTCAATGCTTTGCGAGATACCCAGATCATATGAAACAGCATGACTTTTTCAAGAGTGCCATG
CCCGAAGGTTATGTACAGGAAAGAACTATATTTTTCAAAGATGACGGGAACTACAAGACACGTGCTGAAG
TCAAGTTTGAAGGTGATACCCTTGTTAATAGAATCGAGTTAAAAGGTATTGATTTTAAAGAAGATGGAAA
CATTCTTGGACACAAATTGGAATACAACTATAACTCACACAATGTATACATCATGGCAGACAAACAAAAG
AATGGAATCAAAGTTAACTTCAAAATTAGACACAACATTGAAGATGGAAGCGTTCAACTAGCAGACCATT
ATCAACAAAATACTCCAATTGGCGATGGCCCTGTCCTTTTACCAGACAACCATTACCTGTCCACACAATC
TGCCCTTTCGAAAGATCCCAACGAAAAGAGAGATCACATGGTCCTTCTTGAGTTTGTAACAGCTGCTGGG
ATTACACATGGCATGGATGAACTATACAAAGGTTCGTAACTTCTGACTGAGTTGCACGCTCTAGTCTTGG
ACTCCTGTTGATAGATCCAGTAATGACCTCAGAACTCCATCTGGATTTGTTCAGAACGCTCGGTTGCCGC
CGGGCGTTTTTTATTGGTGAGAATCCAGGGGTCCCCAATAATTACGATTTAAATTAGTAGCCCGCCTAAT
GAGCGGGCTTTTTTTTAATTCCCCTATTTGTTTATTTTTCTAAATACATTCAAATATGTATCCGCTCATG
AGACAATAACCCTGATAAATGCTTCAATAATATTGAAAAAGGAAGAGTATGAGCATTCAGCATTTTCGTG
TGGCGCTGATTCCGTTTTTTGCGGCGTTTTGCCTGCCGGTGTTTGCGCATCCGGAAACCCTGGTGAAAGT
GAAAGATGCGGAAGATCAACTGGGTGCGCGCGTGGGCTATATTGAACTGGATCTGAACAGCGGCAAAATT
CTGGAATCTTTTCGTCCGGAAGAACGTTTTCCGATGATGAGCACCTTTAAAGTGCTGCTGTGCGGTGCGG
TTCTGAGCCGTGTGGATGCGGGCCAGGAACAACTGGGCCGTCGTATTCATTATAGCCAGAACGATCTGGT
GGAATATAGCCCGGTGACCGAAAAACATCTGACCGATGGCATGACCGTGCGTGAACTGTGCAGCGCGGCG
ATTACCATGAGCGATAACACCGCGGCGAACCTGCTGCTGACGACCATTGGCGGTCCGAAAGAACTGACCG
CGTTTCTGCATAACATGGGCGATCATGTGACCCGTCTGGATCGTTGGGAACCGGAACTGAACGAAGCGAT
TCCGAACGATGAACGTGATACCACCATGCCGGCAGCAATGGCGACCACCCTGCGTAAACTGCTGACGGGT
GAGCTGCTGACCCTGGCAAGCCGCCAGCAACTGATTGATTGGATGGAAGCGGATAAAGTGGCGGGTCCGC
TGCTGCGTAGCGCGCTGCCGGCTGGCTGGTTTATTGCGGATAAAAGCGGTGCGGGCGAACGTGGCAGCCG
TGGCATTATTGCGGCGCTGGGCCCGGATGGTAAACCGAGCCGTATTGTGGTGATTTATACCACCGGCAGC
CAGGCGACGATGGATGAACGTAACCGTCAGATTGCGGAAATTGGCGCGAGCCTGATTAAACATTGGTAAA
CCGATACAATTAAAGGCTCCTTTTGGAGCCTTTTTTTTTGGACGACCCTTGTCCTTTTCCGCTGCATAAC
CCTGCTTCGGGGTCATTATAGCGATTTTTTCGGTATATCCATCCTTTTTCGCACGATATACAGGATTTTG
CCAAAGGGTTCGTGTAGACTTTCCTTGGTGTATCCAACGGCGTCAGCCGGGCAGGATAGGTGAAGTAGGC
CCACCCGCGAGCGGGTGTTCCTTCTTCACTGTCCCTTATTCGCACCTGGCGGTGCTCAACGGGAATCCTG
CTCTGCGAGGCTGGCCGTAGGCCGGCCCCGTAGAAAAGATCAAAGGATCTTCTTGAGATCCTTTTTTTCT
GCGCGTAATCTGCTGCTTGCAAACAAAAAAACCACCGCTACCAGCGGTGGTTTGTTTGCCGGATCAAGAG
CTACCAACTCTTTTTCCGAAGGTAACTGGCTTCAGCAGAGCGCAGATACCAAATACTGTCCTTCTAGTGT
AGCCGTAGTTAGGCCACCACTTCAAGAACTCTGTAGCACCGCCTACATACCTCGCTCTGCTAATCCTGTT
ACCAGTGGCTGCTGCCAGTGGCGATAAGTCGTGTCTTACCGGGTTGGACTCAAGACGATAGTTACCGGAT
AAGGCGCAGCGGTCGGGCTGAACGGGGGGTTCGTGCACACAGCCCAGCTTGGAGCGAACGACCTACACCG
AACTGAGATACCTACAGCGTGAGCTATGAGAAAGCGCCACGCTTCCCGAAGGGAGAAAGGCGGACAGGTA
TCCGGTAAGCGGCAGGGTCGGAACAGGAGAGCGCACGAGGGAGCTTCCAGGGGGAAACGCCTGGTATCTT
TATAGTCCTGTCGGGTTTCGCCACCTCTGACTTGAGCGTCGATTTTTGTGATGCTCGTCAGGGGGGCGGA
GCCTATGGAAAAACGCCAGCAACGCGGCCTTTTTACGGTTCCTGGCCTTTTGCTGGCCTTTTGCTCACAT
GTTCTTTCCTGCGTTATCCCCTGATTCTGTGGATAACCGTATTACCGCCTTTGAGTGAGCTGATACCGCT
CGCCGCAGCCGAACGACCGAGCGCAGCGAGTCAGTGAGCGAGGAAGCGGAAGAGCGCCTGATGCGGTATT
TTCTCCTTACGCATCTGTGCGGTATTTCACACCGCATATGGTGCACTCTCAGTACAATCTGCTCTGATGC
CGCATAGTTAAGCCAGTATACACTCCGCTATCGCTACGTGACTGGGTCATGGCTGCGCCCCGACACCCGC
CAACACCCGCTGACGCGCCCTGACGGGCTTGTCTGCTCCCGGCATCCGCTTACAGACAAGCTGTGACAGT
CTCCGGGAGCTGCATGTGTCAGAGGTTTTCACCGTCATCACCGAAACGCGCGAGGCAGCTGCGGTAAAGC
TCATCAGCGTGGTCGTGCAGCGATTCACAGATGTCTGCCTGTTCATCCGCGTCCAGCTCGTTGAGTTTCT
CCAGAAGCGTTAATGTCTGGCTTCTGATAAAGCGGGCCATGTTAAGGGCGGTTTTTTCCTGTTTGGTCAC
TGATGCCTCCGTGTAAGGGGGATTTCTGTTCATGGGGGTAATGATACCGATGAAACGAGAGAGGATGCTC
ACGATACGGGTTACTGATGATGAACATGCCCGGTTACTGGAACGTTGTGAGGGTAAACAACTGGCGGTAT
GGATGCGGCGGGGGCGCGCCCAGCTGTCTAGGGCGGCGGATTTGTCCTACTCAGGAGAGCGTTCACCGAC
AAACAACAGATAAAACGAAAGGCCCAGTCTTTCGACTGAGCCTTTCGTTTTATTTGATGCCT
